Addgene plasmid #119631: pC0.025
Purpose: Level 0 Part. Insertion site
Depositing lab: Alistair McCormick. Depositing organization: University of Edinburgh. Publication: CyanoGate: A Modular Cloning Suite for Engineering Cyanobacteria Based on the Plant MoClo Syntax. Vasudevan R, Gale GAR, Schiavon AA, Puzorjov A, Malin J, Gillespie MD, Vavitsas K, Zulkower V, Wang B, Howe CJ, Lea-Smith DJ, McCormick AJ. Plant Physiol. 2019 May;180(1):39-55. doi: 10.1104/pp.18.01401. Epub 2019 Feb 28. PubMed 30819783.
Backbone
  Vector backbone: pICH41276
  Backbone size w/o insert (bp): 2247
  Vector type: Synthetic Biology
Growth in bacteria
  Bacterial resistance: Spectinomycin, 50 μg/mL
  Growth temperature: 37°C
  Growth strain: DH5alpha
  Copy number: High Copy
Gene/Insert
  Gene/Insert name: 6803 cpcBAC1&C2 Down Flank
  Insert size (bp): 1018
  Cloning method: Restriction Enzyme; 5′ cloning site BpiI (destroyed during cloning); 3′ cloning site BpiI (destroyed during cloning)
  Sequencing primers: 5′ ttgagtgagctgataccgct; 3′ GTCTCATGAGCGGATACATATTTGAATG
Terms and licenses: Academic/Nonprofit Terms; Industry Terms: Not Available to Industry
Depositor comments: Synechocystis sp. PCC 6803, sequence downstream of cpcBA operon. Please visit https://www.biorxiv.org/content/10.1101/426700v1 for bioRxiv preprint.
How to cite: pC0.025 was a gift from Alistair McCormick (Addgene plasmid # 119631 ; http://n2t.net/addgene:119631 ; RRID:Addgene_119631)
