[The description below was written by a language model from this plasmid's Addgene catalogue record and pLannotate feature annotations shown in this document.]
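Description:
pC0.025 is a Level 0 part plasmid from the CyanoGate modular cloning suite, which extends the plant MoClo Golden Gate syntax to cyanobacteria. It is built on the pICH41276 acceptor backbone (2,247 bp) and is maintained in E. coli as a high-copy plasmid. The feature table shows a ColE1/pUC-type origin of replication and an aadA gene, which confers spectinomycin/streptomycin resistance and matches the catalogued spectinomycin selection. An AmpR (bla) promoter lies upstream of aadA. Between them are short fragments annotated as an integrase and a gentamicin acetyltransferase. These are probably remnants of the integron-derived cassette from which aadA was taken rather than functional genes. A small lacI fragment is also a partial match.

The payload is a 1,018 bp insert named "6803 cpcBAC1&C2 Down Flank", described as Synechocystis sp. PCC 6803 genomic sequence downstream of the cpcBA operon, which encodes phycocyanin subunits of the phycobilisome. The automated annotation does not label this insert, but the unannotated region of the 3,271 nt sequence is large enough to hold it. The fragment was cloned through BpiI sites that were destroyed in the process, as is usual when a part is domesticated into a MoClo Level 0 vector.

The record lists the part's purpose as an insertion site. As a downstream homology arm, it would be combined in higher-level Golden Gate assemblies with a matching upstream flank and intervening cargo, directing homologous recombination at the cpc locus of the Synechocystis chromosome. It carries no promoter, reporter or expression cassette of its own for the cyanobacterial host.
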