Features (pLannotate 1.2.2; 6 found; start..end, strand, type, name):
    110..214     +  promoter       AmpR promoter: bla
    205..285     -  CDS            int (fragment): INT2_ECOLX - Protein inferred from homology: Swiss-Prot protein existence level 3. Putative integrase believed to be involved in the insertion of antibiotic resistance genes into plasmids and transposons. From Escherichia coli.
    373..429     +  CDS            GmR (fragment): gentamycin acetyltransferase; aacC1; confers resistance to gentamycin
    436..1224    +  CDS            aadA: S3AD_ECOLX - Experimental evidence at protein level: Swiss-Prot protein existence level 1. Mediates bacterial resistance to the antibiotics streptomycin and spectinomycin. From Escherichia coli.
   1398..1986    +  rep_origin     ori: high-copy-number ColE1/pMB1/pBR322/pUC origin of replication
   2169..2218    +  CDS            lacI (fragment): lac repressor; lacI; The lac repressor binds to the lac operator to inhibit transcription in E. coli. This inhibition can be relieved by adding lactose or isopropyl-β-D-thiogalactopyranoside (IPTG).
>Addgene plasmid #119631 | pC0.025 | addgene full sequence | sequence record 237000 | Addgene NGS Result
GTGGCTCTTCAGTGGACGAAAGGGCCTCGTGATACGCCTATTTTTATAGGTTAATGTCATGATAATAATG
GTTTCTTAGACGTCAGGTGGCACTTTTCGGGGAAATGTGCGCGGAACCCCTATTTGTTTATTTTTCTAAA
TACATTCAAATATGTATCCGCTCATGAGACAATAACCCTGATAAATGCTTCAATAATATTGAAAAAGGAA
GAGTATGCGCTCACGCAACTGGTCCAGAACCTTGACCGAACGCAGCGGTGGTAACGGCGCAGTGGCGGTT
TTCATGGCTTGTTATGACTGTTTTTTTTTGGGGTACAGTCTATGCCTCGGGCATCCAAGCAGCAAGCGCG
TTACGCCGTGGGTCGATGTTTGATGTTATGGAGCAGCAACGATGTTACGCAGCAGGGCAGTCGCCCTAAA
ACAAAGTTAAACATCATGAGGGAAGCGGTGATCGCCGAAGTATCGACTCAACTATCAGAGGTAGTTGGCG
TCATCGAGCGCCATCTCGAACCGACGTTGCTGGCCGTACATTTGTACGGCTCCGCAGTGGATGGCGGCCT
GAAGCCACACAGCGATATTGATTTGCTGGTTACGGTGACCGTAAGGCTTGATGAAACAACGCGGCGAGCT
TTGATCAACGACCTTTTGGAAACTTCGGCTTCCCCTGGAGAGAGCGAGATTCTCCGCGCTGTAGAAGTCA
CCATTGTTGTGCACGACGACATCATTCCGTGGCGTTATCCAGCTAAGCGCGAACTGCAATTTGGAGAATG
GCAGCGCAATGACATTCTTGCAGGTATCTTCGAGCCAGCCACGATCGACATTGATCTGGCTATCTTGCTG
ACAAAAGCAAGAGAACATAGCGTTGCCTTGGTAGGTCCAGCGGCGGAGGAACTCTTTGATCCGGTTCCTG
AACAGGATCTATTTGAGGCGCTAAATGAAACCTTAACGCTATGGAACTCGCCGCCCGACTGGGCTGGCGA
TGAGCGAAATGTAGTGCTTACGTTGTCCCGCATTTGGTACAGCGCAGTAACCGGCAAAATCGCGCCGAAG
GATGTCGCTGCCGACTGGGCAATGGAGCGCCTGCCGGCCCAGTATCAGCCCGTCATACTTGAAGCTAGAC
AGGCTTATCTTGGACAAGAAGAAGATCGCTTGGCCTCGCGCGCAGATCAGTTGGAAGAATTTGTCCATTA
CGTAAAAGGCGAGATCACCAAGGTAGTCGGCAAATAACTGTCAGACCAAGTTTACTCATATATACTTTAG
ATTGATTTAAAACTTCATTTTTAATTTAAAAGGATCTAGGTGAAGATCCTTTTTGATAATCTCATGACCA
AAATCCCTTAACGTGAGTTTTCGTTCCACTGAGCGTCAGACCCCGTAGAAAAGATCAAAGGATCTTCTTG
AGATCCTTTTTTTCTGCGCGTAATCTGCTGCTTGCAAACAAAAAAACCACCGCTACCAGCGGTGGTTTGT
TTGCCGGATCAAGAGCTACCAACTCTTTTTCCGAAGGTAACTGGCTTCAGCAGAGCGCAGATACCAAATA
CTGTTCTTCTAGTGTAGCCGTAGTTAGGCCACCACTTCAAGAACTCTGTAGCACCGCCTACATACCTCGC
TCTGCTAATCCTGTTACCAGTGGCTGCTGCCAGTGGCGATAAGTCGTGTCTTACCGGGTTGGACTCAAGA
CGATAGTTACCGGATAAGGCGCAGCGGTCGGGCTGAACGGGGGGTTCGTGCACACAGCCCAGCTTGGAGC
GAACGACCTACACCGAACTGAGATACCTACAGCGTGAGCTATGAGAAAGCGCCACGCTTCCCGAAGGGAG
AAAGGCGGACAGGTATCCGGTAAGCGGCAGGGTCGGAACAGGAGAGCGCACGAGGGAGCTTCCAGGGGGA
AACGCCTGGTATCTTTATAGTCCTGTCGGGTTTCGCCACCTCTGACTTGAGCGTCGATTTTTGTGATGCT
CGTCAGGGGGGCGGAGCCTATGGAAAAACGCCAGCAACGCGGCCTTTTTACGGTTCCTGGCCTTTTGCTG
GCCTTTTGCTCACATGTTCTTTCCTGCGTTATCCCCTGATTCTGTGGATAACCGTATTACCGCCTTTGAG
TGAGCTGATACCGCTCGCCGCAGCCGAACGACCGAGCGCAGCGAGTCAGTGAGCGAGGAAGCGGAAGAGC
GCCCAATACGCAAACCGCCTCTCCCCGCGCGTTGGCCGATTCATTAATCACTCTGTGGTCTCAGCTTCCC
TGTGGTTTGTCTGTGATCTAAATCACCTGGTTAATGTGATAGTTTCTCTGGTGGAAAGACTGGCCATGGC
AAAGACTGGATGTAGTTAGTGACATTCAAGTCTTTTTTTAGTCATGTTTGATTGTACTGTTGATTGTTTT
AGTCTACCCGATGATCTGGCCCTCAAGCGGAAAATTACCGACCTGGAAAAATTATTAAATTGTGCATCCA
ATAAGCCGGTGGTTGACCACGAAACTAGGGCTGAAATTGTTCACTCCGTGGCCAGCCGCATGGGAAGAGT
GGCCTATGTCCGTCGCCTATCGATGGGACGGGTCAGGCAAAAGCGTGGTTGAGGCGTTTACTTGGACGGA
GAACTCCCTTTTTTTCCACTTGACTGGTCAATATTTGGCTAAACACTTCCATGTTAGCGGGGACTGACAT
TCCTTTTCCCTTTCCCTAACCTGGATGTAGTGGGGCAAGATTTTCCCACAACCAATATCCGCAATCAGGT
GAGGAAATTAGGATGTTTAATAGTTTTTCGTTCCCTAAGCTGCATTGGCAAGCCCGCCGCTCCACAGCTT
TATTGACTACCGTTCTCTTGATGGGAGGGTTGGTTGGTAGTTTTACTAATCCGGTGGAAGCTCGTCCCCG
TCCCAACCGTGGCAATGCCGCCCAAAATTCTAACCGATGGAATAACAATAATGCCTATCCCGGCGCTCCT
CGGTCTAGCTATAACATAGGTCAACTCTACAATGTGGAAGTGCCGGCCCAAACGATGATTCCTGTGGCGG
TTGACCAAGGACAAATCACATTGAGAAGGGGAGAAACCAGGGCGGCCAGTCTCCGCACCACTACGGCCCT
CCGTCAATCCGATGGTGTTACGATTATTCCTGCTGGCAGTGAAATTATTGGTCAGTTTCGCCCGATCGCC
AATGGTAATGCGATGCAATTTGTGGCCCAACAATTGGTGCTCAATAATGGCGAATATTTACCGATTAATG
CCCGTTCCCGTGAGCTTGTCGGTTTTCAAACGGTCCGCTTGAGACCACGAA
