>Addgene plasmid #119631 | pC0.025 | depositor partial sequence | sequence record 226156 | 6803 cpcBAC1&C2 Down Flank
CCCTGTGGTTTGTCTGTGATCTAAATCACCTGGTTAATGTGATAGTTTCTCTGGTGGAAAGACTGGCCAT
GGCAAAGACTGGATGTAGTTAGTGACATTCAAGTCTTTTTTTAGTCATGTTTGATTGTACTGTTGATTGT
TTTAGTCTACCCGATGATCTGGCCCTCAAGCGGAAAATTACCGACCTGGAAAAATTATTAAATTGTGCAT
CCAATAAGCCGGTGGTTGACCACGAAACTAGGGCTGAAATTGTTCACTCCGTGGCCAGCCGCATGGGAAG
AGTGGCCTATGTCCGTCGCCTATCGATGGGACGGGTCAGGCAAAAGCGTGGTTGAGGCGTTTACTTGGAC
GGAGAACTCCCTTTTTTTCCACTTGACTGGTCAATATTTGGCTAAACACTTCCATGTTAGCGGGGACTGA
CATTCCTTTTCCCTTTCCCTAACCTGGATGTAGTGGGGCAAGATTTTCCCACAACCAATATCCGCAATCA
GGTGAGGAAATTAGGATGTTTAATAGTTTTTCGTTCCCTAAGCTGCATTGGCAAGCCCGCCGCTCCACAG
CTTTATTGACTACCGTTCTCTTGATGGGAGGGTTGGTTGGTAGTTTTACTAATCCGGTGGAAGCTCGTCC
CCGTCCCAACCGTGGCAATGCCGCCCAAAATTCTAACCGATGGAATAACAATAATGCCTATCCCGGCGCT
CCTCGGTCTAGCTATAACATAGGTCAACTCTACAATGTGGAAGTGCCGGCCCAAACGATGATTCCTGTGG
CGGTTGACCAAGGACAAATCACATTGAGAAGGGGAGAAACCAGGGCGGCCAGTCTCCGCACCACTACGGC
CCTCCGTCAATCCGATGGTGTTACGATTATTCCTGCTGGCAGTGAAATTATTGGTCAGTTTCGCCCGATC
GCCAATGGTAATGCGATGCAATTTGTGGCCCAACAATTGGTGCTCAATAATGGCGAATATTTACCGATTA
ATGCCCGTTCCCGTGAGCTTGTCGGTTTTCAAACGGTC
